>Addgene plasmid #156757 | pD649-HAsp-KIR3DL1-Fc(DAPA)-AviTag-6xHis | addgene full sequence | sequence record 396956 | Addgene NGS Result
GGCATTGATTATTGACTAGTTATTAATAGTAATCAATTACGGGGTCATTAGTTCATAGCCCATATATGGA
GTTCCGCGTTACATAACTTACGGTAAATGGCCCGCCTGGCTGACCGCCCAACGACCCCCGCCCATTGACG
TCAATAATGACGTATGTTCCCATAGTAACGCCAATAGGGACTTTCCATTGACGTCAATGGGTGGAGTATT
TACGGTAAACTGCCCACTTGGCAGTACATCAAGTGTATCATATGCCAAGTACGCCCCCTATTGACGTCAA
TGACGGTAAATGGCCCGCCTGGCATTATGCCCAGTACATGACCTTATGGGACTTTCCTACTTGGCAGTAC
ATCTACGTATTAGTCATCGCTATTACCATGGTGATGCGGTTTTGGCAGTACATCAATGGGCGTGGATAGC
GGTTTGACTCACGGGGATTTCCAAGTCTCCACCCCATTGACGTCAATGGGAGTTTGTTTTGGCACCAAAA
TCAACGGGACTTTCCAAAATGTCGTAACAACTCCGCCCCATTGACGCAAATGGGCGGTAGGCGTGTACGG
TGGGAGGTCTATATAAGCAGAGCTCGTTTAGTGAACCGTCAGATCGCCTGGAGACGCCATCCACGCTGTT
TTGACCTCCATAGAAGACACCGGGACCGATCCAGCCTCCGCGGCCGGGAACGGTGCATTGGAACGCGGAT
TCCCCGTGCCAAGAGTGACGTAAGTACCGCCTATAGAGTCTATAGGCCCACCCCCTTGGCTTCGTTAGAA
CGCGGCTACAATTAATACATAACCTTATGTATCATACACATACGATTTAGGTGACACTATAGAATAACAT
CCACTTTGCCTTTCTCTCCACAGGTGTCCACTCCCAGGTCCAACTGCACCTCGGTTCTATCGAAAACGCG
CCTGCTAGCGCCACCATGAAGACCATCATTGCCCTGAGCTACATCTTCTGCCTGGTGTTCGCTGCGGCCG
CCCACATGGGAGGACAAGATAAGCCTTTTCTGAGCGCCTGGCCTAGCGCTGTTGTTCCTAGAGGTGGACA
CGTGACCCTGCGGTGCCACTACAGACACCGGTTCAACAACTTCATGCTGTACAAAGAGGACCGGATTCAC
ATCCCCATCTTCCACGGCCGGATCTTCCAAGAGTCCTTCAACATGAGCCCCGTGACAACAGCCCACGCCG
GCAATTACACCTGTAGAGGCTCTCACCCTCACAGCCCTACAGGATGGTCCGCTCCTAGCAACCCTGTGGT
CATCATGGTCACCGGCAACCACAGAAAGCCTAGCCTGCTTGCCCATCCTGGACCTCTGGTTAAGTCTGGC
GAGCGCGTTATCCTGCAGTGTTGGAGCGATATTATGTTCGAGCACTTCTTTCTGCACAAAGAGGGCATCA
GCAAGGACCCCAGCAGACTCGTGGGACAGATTCACGATGGCGTGTCCAAGGCCAACTTCAGCATCGGACC
TATGATGCTGGCCCTGGCCGGCACATACAGATGTTACGGCTCTGTGACCCACACACCTTACCAGCTGTCT
GCCCCTAGCGACCCTCTGGATATCGTCGTGACAGGCCCTTACGAGAAGCCAAGCCTGTCTGCTCAGCCAG
GACCTAAAGTGCAGGCCGGCGAAAGCGTGACACTGAGCTGTAGCAGCAGATCCAGCTACGACATGTACCA
CCTGAGCAGAGAAGGCGGAGCCCATGAGAGAAGGCTGCCTGCTGTGCGGAAAGTGAACAGAACCTTCCAG
GCCGACTTTCCTCTGGGACCTGCTACACACGGCGGCACCTATAGATGCTTCGGCAGCTTCAGACACAGCC
CCTACGAGTGGTCCGATCCATCTGATCCTCTGCTGGTGTCCGTGACCGGCAATCCTTCTAGCAGCTGGCC
TTCTCCAACCGAGCCTAGCAGCAAGAGCGGCAACCCCAGACATCTGCATGGCGCGCCGGGCGGCGACAAG
ACCCACACCTGCCCCCCCTGCCCAGCTCCAGAACTGCTGGGAGGGCCTTCCGTGTTCCTGTTCCCCCCCA
AGCCCAAGGACACCCTGATGATCAGCAGGACCCCCGAGGTGACCTGCGTGGTGGTGGCCGTGTCCCACGA
GGACCCAGAGGTGAAGTTCAACTGGTACGTGGACGGCGTGGAGGTGCACAACGCCAAGACCAAGCCCAGA
GAGGAGCAGTACAACAGCACCTACAGGGTGGTGTCCGTGCTGACCGTGCTGCACCAGGACTGGCTGAACG
GCAAAGAATACAAGTGCAAAGTCTCCAACAAGGCCCTGGCTGCCCCAATCGAAAAGACAATCAGCAAGGC
CAAGGGCCAGCCACGGGAGCCCCAGGTGTACACCCTGCCCCCCAGCCGGGAGGAGATGACCAAGAACCAG
GTGTCCCTGACCTGTCTGGTGAAGGGCTTCTACCCCAGCGATATCGCCGTGGAGTGGGAGAGCAACGGCC
AGCCCGAGAACAACTACAAGACCACCCCCCCAGTGCTGGACAGCGACGGCAGCTTCTTCCTGTACAGCAA
GCTGACCGTGGACAAGTCCAGGTGGCAGCAGGGCAACGTGTTCAGCTGCAGCGTGATGCACGAGGCCCTG
CACAACCACTACACCCAGAAGTCCCTGAGCCTGAGCCCCGGCGGCAGCGGTCTTAATGATATTTTCGAGG
CTCAGAAGATTGAGTGGCATGAACACCACCACCATCACCACTAAGGCCGGCCTGTAGTCACTGGCACAAC
GCGTTACCCGGTAAGCCAATCGGGTATACACGGTCGTCATACTGCAGACAGGGTTCTTCTACTTTGCAAG
ATAGTCTTGAGTAGTAAAATAAATAGATAGAGAAAATCAGCCTCGACTGTGCCTTCTAGTTGCCAGCCAT
CTGTTGTTTGCCCCTCCCCCGTGCCTTCCTTGACCCTGGAAGGTGCCACTCCCACTGTCCTTTCCTAATA
AAATGAGGAAATTGCATCACAACACTCAACCCTATCTCGGTCTATTCTTTTGATTTATAAGGGATTTTGC
CGATTTCGGCCTATTGGTTAAAAAATGAGCTGATTTAACAAAAATTTAACGCGAATTAATTCTGTGGAAT
GTGTGTCAGTTAGGGTGTGGAAAGTCCCCAGGCTCCCCAGCAGGCAGAAGTATGCAAAGCATGCATCTCA
ATTAGTCAGCAACCAGGTGTGGAAAGTCCCCAGGCTCCCCAGCAGGCAGAAGTATGCAAAGCATGCATCT
CAATTAGTCAGCAACCATAGTCCCGCCCCTAACTCCGCCCATCCCGCCCCTAACTCCGCCCAGTTCCGCC
CATTCTCCGCCCCATGGCTGACTAATTTTTTTTATTTATGCAGAGGCCGAGGCCGCCTCTGCCTCTGAGC
TATTCCAGAAGTAGTGAGGAGGCTTTTTTGGAGGCCTAGGCTTTTGCAAAAAGCTCCCGGGAGCTTGTAT
ATCCATTTTCGGATCTGATCAGCACGTGTTGACAATTAATCATCGGCATAGTATATCGGCATAGTATAAT
ACGACAAGGTGAGGAACTAAACCATGACCGAGTACAAGCCCACGGTGCGCCTCGCCACCCGCGACGACGT
CCCCAGGGCCGTACGCACCCTCGCCGCCGCGTTCGCCGACTACCCCGCCACGCGCCACACCGTCGATCCG
GACCGCCACATCGAGCGGGTCACCGAGCTGCAAGAACTCTTCCTCACGCGCGTCGGGCTCGACATCGGCA
AGGTGTGGGTCGCGGACGACGGCGCCGCGGTGGCGGTCTGGACCACGCCGGAGAGCGTCGAAGCGGGGGC
GGTGTTCGCCGAGATCGGCCCGCGCATGGCCGAGTTGAGCGGTTCCCGGCTGGCCGCGCAGCAACAGATG
GAAGGCCTCCTGGCGCCGCACCGGCCCAAGGAGCCCGCGTGGTTCCTGGCCACCGTCGGCGTCTCGCCCG
ACCACCAGGGCAAGGGTCTGGGCAGCGCCGTCGTGCTCCCCGGAGTGGAGGCGGCCGAGCGCGCCGGGGT
GCCCGCCTTCCTGGAGACATCCGCGCCCCGCAACCTCCCCTTCTACGAGCGGCTCGGCTTCACCGTCACC
GCCGACGTCGAGGTGCCCGAAGGACCGCGCACCTGGTGCATGACCCGCAAGCCCGGTGCCTGACACGTGC
TACGAGATTTCGATTCCACCGCCGCCTTCTATGAAAGGTTGGGCTTCGGAATCGTTTTCCGGGACGCCGG
CTGGATGATCCTCCAGCGCGGGGATCTCATGCTGGAGTTCTTCGCCCACCCCAACTTGTTTATTGCAGCT
TATAATGGTTACAAATAAAGCAATAGCATCACAAATTTCACAAATAAAGCATTTTTTTCACTGCATTCTA
GTTGTGGTTTGTCCAAACTCATCAATGTATCTTATCATGTCTGTATACCGTCGACCTCTAGCTAGAGCTT
GGCGTAATCATGGTCATTACCAATGCTTAATCAGTGAGGCACCTATCTCAGCGATCTGTCTATTTCGTTC
ATCCATAGTTGCCTGACTCCCCGTCGTGTAGATAACTACGATACGGGAGGGCTTACCATCTGGCCCCAGC
GCTGCGATGATACCGCGAGAACCACGCTCACCGGCTCCGGATTTATCAGCAATAAACCAGCCAGCCGGAA
GGGCCGAGCGCAGAAGTGGTCCTGCAACTTTATCCGCCTCCATCCAGTCTATTAATTGTTGCCGGGAAGC
TAGAGTAAGTAGTTCGCCAGTTAATAGTTTGCGCAACGTTGTTGCCATCGCTACAGGCATCGTGGTGTCA
CGCTCGTCGTTTGGTATGGCTTCATTCAGCTCCGGTTCCCAACGATCAAGGCGAGTTACATGATCCCCCA
TGTTGTGCAAAAAAGCGGTTAGCTCCTTCGGTCCTCCGATCGTTGTCAGAAGTAAGTTGGCCGCAGTGTT
ATCACTCATGGTTATGGCAGCACTGCATAATTCTCTTACTGTCATGCCATCCGTAAGATGCTTTTCTGTG
ACTGGTGAGTACTCAACCAAGTCATTCTGAGAATAGTGTATGCGGCGACCGAGTTGCTCTTGCCCGGCGT
CAATACGGGATAATACCGCGCCACATAGCAGAACTTTAAAAGTGCTCATCATTGGAAAACGTTCTTCGGG
GCGAAAACTCTCAAGGATCTTACCGCTGTTGAGATCCAGTTCGATGTAACCCACTCGTGCACCCAACTGA
TCTTCAGCATCTTTTACTTTCACCAGCGTTTCTGGGTGAGCAAAAACAGGAAGGCAAAATGCCGCAAAAA
AGGGAATAAGGGCGACACGGAAATGTTGAATACTCATATTCTTCCTTTTTCAATATTATTGAAGCATTTA
TCAGGGTTATTGTCTCATGAGCGGATACATATTTGAATGTATTTAGAAAAATAAACAAATAGGGGTCAGT
GTTACAACCAATTAACCAATTCTGAACATTATCGCGAGCCCATTTATACCTGAATATGGCTCATAACACC
CCTTGCTCATGACCAAAATCCCTTAACGTGAGTTACGCGCGCGTCGTTCCACTGAGCGTCAGACCCCGTA
GAAAAGATCAAAGGATCTTCTTGAGATCCTTTTTTTCTGCGCGTAATCTGCTGCTTGCAAACAAAAAAAC
CACCGCTACCAGCGGTGGTTTGTTTGCCGGATCAAGAGCTACCAACTCTTTTTCCGAAGGTAACTGGCTT
CAGCAGAGCGCAGATACCAAATACTGTTCTTCTAGTGTAGCCGTAGTTAGCCCACCACTTCAAGAACTCT
GTAGCACCGCCTACATACCTCGCTCTGCTAATCCTGTTACCAGTGGCTGCTGCCAGTGGCGATAAGTCGT
GTCTTACCGGGTTGGACTCAAGACGATAGTTACCGGATAAGGCGCAGCGGTCGGGCTGAACGGGGGGTTC
GTGCACACAGCCCAGCTTGGAGCGAACGACCTACACCGAACTGAGATACCTACAGCGTGAGCTATGAGAA
AGCGCCACGCTTCCCGAAGGGAGAAAGGCGGACAGGTATCCGGTAAGCGGCAGGGTCGGAACAGGAGAGC
GCACGAGGGAGCTTCCAGGGGGAAACGCCTGGTATCTTTATAGTCCTGTCGGGTTTCGCCACCTCTGACT
TGAGCGTCGATTTTTGTGATGCTCGTCAGGGGGGCGGAGCCTATGGAAAAACGCCAGCAACGCGGCCTTT
TTACGGTTCCTGGCCTTTTGCTGGCCTTTTGCTCACATGTTCTTTCCTGCGTTATCCCCTGATTCTGTGG
ATAACCGTATTACCGCCTTTGAGTGAGCTGATACCGCTCGCCGCAGCCGAACGACCGAGCGCAGCGAGTC
AGTGAGCGAGGAAGCGGAAGGCGAGAGTAGGGAACTGCCAGGCATCAAACTAAGCAGAAGGCCCCTGACG
GATGGCCTTTTTGCGTTTCTACAAACTCTTTCTGTGTTGTAAAACGACGGCCAGTCTTAAGCTCGGGCCC
CCTGGGCGGTTCTGATAACGAGTAATCGTTAATCCGCAAATAACGTAAAAACCCGCTTCGGCGGGTTTTT
TTATGGGGGGAGTTTAGGGAAAGAGCATTTGTCAGAATATTTAAGGGCGCCTGTCACTTTGCTTGATATA
TGAGAATTATTTAACCTTATAAATGAGAAAAAAGCAACGCACTTTAAATAAGATACGTTGCTTTTTCGAT
TGATGAACACCTATAATTAAACTATTCATCTATTATTTATGATTTTTTGTATATACAATATTTCTAGTTT
GTTAAAGAGAATTAAGAAAATAAATCTCGAAAATAATAAAGGGAAAATCAGTTTTTGATATCAAAATTAT
ACATGTCAACGATAATACAAAATATAATACAAACTATAAGATGTTATCAGTATTTATTATCATTTAGAAT
AAATTTTGTGTCGCCCTTAATTGTGAGCGGATAACAATTACGAGCTTCATGCACAGTGGCGTTGACTCAA
TATTGGCCATTAGCCATATTATTCATTGGTTATATAGCATAAATCAATATTGGCTATTGGCCATTGCATA
CGTTGTATCTATATCATAATATGTACATTTATATTGGCTCATGTCCAATATGACCGCCATGTT
Features (pLannotate 1.2.2; 21 found; start..end, strand, type, name):
     77..380     +  enhancer       CMV enhancer: human cytomegalovirus immediate early enhancer
    381..584     +  promoter       CMV promoter: human cytomegalovirus (CMV) immediate early promoter
    720..763     +  intron         CMV intron (fragment): modified intron A from human cytomegalovirus
    815..833     +  promoter       SP6 promoter: promoter for bacteriophage SP6 RNA polymerase
    837..874     +  CDS            IgH signal sequence (fragment): signal sequence from the mouse immunoglobulin heavy chain variable region
    962..1939    +  CDS            KIR3DS1 (fragment): KI3S1_HUMAN - Also known as NKAT10. Experimental evidence at protein level: Swiss-Prot protein existence level 1. Receptor on natural killer (NK) cells for MHC class I molecules. Upon interaction with peptide-free HLA-F open conformer, triggers NK cell degranulation and anti-viral cytokine production. From Homo sapiens (Human).
   1853..2632    +  CDS            IGHG4 (fragment): IGHG4_HUMAN - Experimental evidence at protein level: Swiss-Prot protein existence level 1. Constant region of immunoglobulin heavy chains. Immunoglobulins, also known as antibodies, are membrane-bound or secreted glycoproteins produced by B lymphocytes. In the recognition phase of humoral immunity, the membrane-bound immunoglobulins serve as receptors which, upon binding of a specific antigen, trigger the clonal expansion and differentiation of B lymphocytes into immunoglobulins- secreting plasma cells. Secreted immunoglobulins mediate the effector phase of humoral immunity, which results in
   2847..2958    +  polyA_signal   bGH poly(A) signal: bovine growth hormone polyadenylation signal
   2959..3067    +  rep_origin     f1 ori (fragment): f1 bacteriophage origin of replication; arrow indicates direction of (+) strand synthesis
   3081..3410    +  promoter       SV40 promoter: SV40 enhancer and early promoter
   3458..3505    +  promoter       EM7 promoter: synthetic bacterial promoter&nbsp
   3524..4123    +  CDS            PuroR (fragment): puromycin N-acetyltransferase; pac from Streptomyces; confers resistance to puromycin
   4133..4258    +  CDS            ble (fragment): BLE_KLEPN - Experimental evidence at protein level: Swiss-Prot protein existence level 1. Binding protein with a strong affinity to the bleomycin family of antibiotics. Binds to CL990; an antimitotic-antibiotic compound. From Klebsiella pneumoniae.
   4253..4374    +  polyA_signal   SV40 poly(A) signal: SV40 polyadenylation signal
   4427..5287    -  CDS            AmpR: β-lactamase; bla; confers resistance to ampicillin, carbenicillin, and related antibiotics
   5290..5386    -  promoter       AmpR promoter (fragment): bla
   5416..5440    -  CDS            KanR (fragment): aminoglycoside phosphotransferase; aph(3')-Ia; confers resistance to kanamycin
   5551..6139    +  rep_origin     ori: high-copy-number ColE1/pMB1/pBR322/pUC origin of replication
   6364..6381    +  terminator     rrnB T2 terminator (fragment): transcription terminator T2 from the E. coli rrnB gene
   6406..6425    -  CDS            lacZα (fragment): LacZα fragment of β-galactosidase; lacZ fragment
   6881..6897    +  protein_bind   lac operator: The lac repressor binds to the lac operator to inhibit transcription in E. coli. This inhibition can be relieved by adding lactose or isopropyl-β-D-thiogalactopyranoside (IPTG). lac repressor encoded by lacI
