[The description below was written by a language model from this plasmid's Addgene catalogue record and pLannotate feature annotations shown in this document.]
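Description:
pD649-HAsp-KIR3DL1-Fc(DAPA)-AviTag-6xHis is a mammalian expression plasmid of about 7.1 kb, built on the pD649 backbone, that produces the extracellular domain of the human natural killer cell receptor KIR3DL1 as a secreted fusion protein. In E. coli it is maintained at high copy from a ColE1/pUC-type origin and selected with ampicillin through the β-lactamase gene. A fragment of the f1 origin is also present.

Expression is driven by the human CMV immediate-early enhancer and promoter, followed by a fragment of CMV intron A. An SP6 promoter just upstream of the coding region could support in vitro transcription and also serves as a sequencing primer site. The open reading frame begins with a secretion signal: "HAsp" in the name suggests a haemagglutinin-type leader, although the automated annotation matches a short fragment to a mouse IgH signal sequence. The 957 bp KIR3DL1 ectodomain follows, cloned between retained NotI and AscI sites. The annotation tool labels this segment as the closely related KIR3DS1, which probably reflects their sequence similarity. Downstream, backbone-encoded sequence adds a human IgG Fc carrying the D265A and P329A (DAPA) substitutions, which are generally used to reduce Fc effector binding. The tool's best match for this Fc is IGHG4, but the record does not state the subclass. The fusion ends with an AviTag for site-specific biotinylation and a 6xHis tag for metal-affinity purification, and the transcript terminates at a bGH polyadenylation signal.

A separate SV40/EM7-driven cassette encoding puromycin N-acetyltransferase, with an SV40 poly(A) signal, allows selection in mammalian cells. The plasmid belongs to a collection made for screening protein–protein interactions among human IgSF cell-surface proteins. The depositor notes that some plasmids in the collection may carry an IS4-like transposase upstream of the CMV promoter, but no such element is annotated in this sequence.
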