Addgene plasmid #156757: pD649-HAsp-KIR3DL1-Fc(DAPA)-AviTag-6xHis
Purpose: Mammalian expression of cell-surface protein extracellular domain fused to Fc(DAPA)-Avi-6xHis. Protein is secreted from cells.
Depositing lab: Chris Garcia. Depositing organization: Stanford University. Publication: A Human IgSF Cell-Surface Interactome Reveals a Complex Network of Protein-Protein Interactions. Wojtowicz WM, Vielmetter J, Fernandes RA, Siepe DH, Eastman CL, Chisholm GB, Cox S, Klock H, Anderson PW, Rue SM, Miller JJ, Glaser SM, Bragstad ML, Vance J, Lam AW, Lesley SA, Zinn K, Garcia KC. Cell. 2020 Aug 20;182(4):1027-1043.e17. doi: 10.1016/j.cell.2020.07.025. PubMed 32822567.
Backbone
  Vector backbone: pD649
  Backbone size w/o insert (bp): 6106
  Vector type: Mammalian Expression
Growth in bacteria
  Bacterial resistance: Ampicillin, 100 μg/mL
  Growth temperature: 37°C
  Growth strain: DH5alpha
  Copy number: High Copy
Gene/Insert
  Gene/Insert name: KIR3DL1 (alt name: KI3L1)
  Species: H. sapiens (human)
  Insert size (bp): 957
  Mutation: Fc region of human IgG contains D265A and P329A mutations (DAPA)
  Entrez Gene: KIR3DL1 (a.k.a. CD158E1, KIR, KIR2DL5B, KIR3DL1/S1, NKAT-3, NKAT3, NKB1, NKB1B)
  Promoter: CMV/SP6
  Tag / fusion protein: Fc(DAPA)-AviTag-6xHis (C terminal on backbone)
  Cloning method: Restriction Enzyme; 5′ cloning site GCGGCCGC (not destroyed); 3′ cloning site GGCGCGCC (not destroyed)
  Sequencing primers: 5′ ATTTAGGTGACACTATAG; 3′ CACGTACCAGTTGAACTTCACC
Resource information
  A portion of this plasmid was derived from a plasmid made by: synthesis by ThermoFisher
Terms and licenses: Academic/Nonprofit Terms; Industry Terms: Not Available to Industry
Depositor comments: Some plasmids in this collection may have an IS4-like element ISVsa5 family transposase upstream of the CMV promoter.
How to cite: pD649-HAsp-KIR3DL1-Fc(DAPA)-AviTag-6xHis was a gift from Chris Garcia (Addgene plasmid # 156757 ; http://n2t.net/addgene:156757 ; RRID:Addgene_156757)
