>Addgene plasmid #156757 | pD649-HAsp-KIR3DL1-Fc(DAPA)-AviTag-6xHis | depositor partial sequence | sequence record 302624 | insert (extracellular domain)
CACATGGGAGGACAAGATAAGCCTTTTCTGAGCGCCTGGCCTAGCGCTGTTGTTCCTAGAGGTGGACACG
TGACCCTGCGGTGCCACTACAGACACCGGTTCAACAACTTCATGCTGTACAAAGAGGACCGGATTCACAT
CCCCATCTTCCACGGCCGGATCTTCCAAGAGTCCTTCAACATGAGCCCCGTGACAACAGCCCACGCCGGC
AATTACACCTGTAGAGGCTCTCACCCTCACAGCCCTACAGGATGGTCCGCTCCTAGCAACCCTGTGGTCA
TCATGGTCACCGGCAACCACAGAAAGCCTAGCCTGCTTGCCCATCCTGGACCTCTGGTTAAGTCTGGCGA
GCGCGTTATCCTGCAGTGTTGGAGCGATATTATGTTCGAGCACTTCTTTCTGCACAAAGAGGGCATCAGC
AAGGACCCCAGCAGACTCGTGGGACAGATTCACGATGGCGTGTCCAAGGCCAACTTCAGCATCGGACCTA
TGATGCTGGCCCTGGCCGGCACATACAGATGTTACGGCTCTGTGACCCACACACCTTACCAGCTGTCTGC
CCCTAGCGACCCTCTGGATATCGTCGTGACAGGCCCTTACGAGAAGCCAAGCCTGTCTGCTCAGCCAGGA
CCTAAAGTGCAGGCCGGCGAAAGCGTGACACTGAGCTGTAGCAGCAGATCCAGCTACGACATGTACCACC
TGAGCAGAGAAGGCGGAGCCCATGAGAGAAGGCTGCCTGCTGTGCGGAAAGTGAACAGAACCTTCCAGGC
CGACTTTCCTCTGGGACCTGCTACACACGGCGGCACCTATAGATGCTTCGGCAGCTTCAGACACAGCCCC
TACGAGTGGTCCGATCCATCTGATCCTCTGCTGGTGTCCGTGACCGGCAATCCTTCTAGCAGCTGGCCTT
CTCCAACCGAGCCTAGCAGCAAGAGCGGCAACCCCAGACATCTGCAT
